Addgene plasmid #39506: pcDNA3-H-Ras_V12-G37
Depositing lab: Julian Downward. Depositing organization: Cancer Research UK. Publication: Role of phosphoinositide 3-OH kinase in cell transformation and control of the actin cytoskeleton by Ras. Rodriguez-Viciana P, Warne PH, Khwaja A, Marte BM, Pappin D, Das P, Waterfield MD, Ridley A, Downward J. Cell. 1997 May 2;89(3):457-67. 10.1016/S0092-8674(00)80226-3 PubMed 9150145.
Backbone
  Vector backbone: pcDNA3
  Backbone manufacturer: Invitrogen
  Vector type: Mammalian Expression
  Selectable markers: Neomycin (select with G418)
Growth in bacteria
  Bacterial resistance: Ampicillin, 100 μg/mL
  Growth temperature: 37°C
  Growth strain: DH5alpha
  Copy number: High Copy
Gene/Insert
  Gene/Insert name: HRAS V12 G37
  Species: H. sapiens (human)
  Mutation: G12V and E37G
  Entrez Gene: HRAS (a.k.a. C-BAS/HAS, C-H-RAS, C-HA-RAS1, CTLO, H-RASIDX, HAMSV, HRAS1, RASH1, p21ras)
  Promoter: CMV
  Cloning method: Restriction Enzyme; 5′ cloning site EcoRI (not destroyed); 3′ cloning site EcoRI (not destroyed)
  Sequencing primers: 5′ CMV-F
Terms and licenses: Academic/Nonprofit Terms; Industry Terms: Not Available to Industry
How to cite: pcDNA3-H-Ras_V12-G37 was a gift from Julian Downward (Addgene plasmid # 39506 ; http://n2t.net/addgene:39506 ; RRID:Addgene_39506)
