[The description below was written by a language model from this plasmid's Addgene catalogue record.]
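Description:
pcDNA3-H-Ras_V12-G37 is a mammalian expression plasmid built on the Invitrogen pcDNA3 backbone and carrying a doubly mutated human HRAS coding sequence. It is propagated in E. coli as a high-copy plasmid under ampicillin selection. A neomycin resistance marker allows G418 selection of transfected mammalian cells, so it can be used for stable lines as well as transient expression. The insert sits downstream of the CMV promoter, which drives strong constitutive transcription in most mammalian cell types. It was cloned as an EcoRI fragment with the site retained at both ends, which means the fragment could in principle have gone in either way round, and the record does not comment on how orientation was confirmed. No epitope tag or reporter is recorded, and no feature table is supplied, so other backbone elements are not documented here.

The payload combines two substitutions. G12V is the classic oncogenic change that impairs GTP hydrolysis and locks Ras in its active, GTP-bound state. E37G lies in the effector-binding region. From general knowledge, second-site mutations of this kind are used as effector-loop "partial loss-of-function" variants, which keep an activated Ras coupled to only a subset of its downstream partners. The G37 variant is commonly described as preserving signalling through Ral guanine nucleotide exchange factors while losing interaction with Raf and PI 3-kinase, although the record itself does not state this selectivity. The associated publication concerns the role of PI 3-kinase in Ras-driven cell transformation and control of the actin cytoskeleton. This fits use of the construct, alongside other effector mutants, to work out which Ras effector pathways contribute to particular cellular phenotypes.
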