>Addgene plasmid #39506 | pcDNA3-H-Ras_V12-G37 | addgene partial sequence | sequence record 51066 | CMV_fwd
CGACTCTCTGGCTACTAGAGAACCCACTGCTTACTGGCTTATCGAAATTAATACGACTCACTATAGGGAG
ACCCAAGCTTGGTACCGAGCTCGGATCCACTAGTAACGGCCGCCAGTGTGCTGGAATTCCCGATCTATGA
CCGAATACAAGCTTGTTGTTGTTGGCGCCGTCGGTGTGGGCAAGAGTGCGCTGACCATCCAGCTGATCCA
GAACCATTTTGTGGACGAATACGACCCCACTATCGGGGATTCCTACCGCAAGCAGGTGGTCATTGATGGG
GAGACGTGCCTGTTGGACATCCTGGATACCGCCGGCCAGGAGGAGTACAGCGCCATGCGGGACCAGTACA
TGCGCACCGGGGAGGGCTTCCTGTGTGTGTTTGCCATCAACAACACCAAGTCTTTTGAGGACATCCACCA
GTACAGGGAGCAGATCAAACGGGTGAAGGACTCGGATGACGTGCCCATGGTGCTGGTGGGGAACAAGTGT
GACCTGGCTGCACGCACTGTGGAATCTCGGCAGGCTCAGGACCTCGCCCGAAGCTACGGCATCCCCTACA
TCGAGACCTCGGCCAAGACCCGGCAGGGAGTGGAGGATGCCTTCTACACGTTGGTGCGTGAGATCCGGCA
GCACAAGCTGCGGAAGCTGAACCCTCCTGATGAGAGTGGCCCCGGCTGCATGAGCTGCAAGTGTGTGCTC
TCCTGACGCAGCACAAGCTCAGGACATGGAGGTGCCGGATGCAGGAAGGAGGTGCAGACGGAAGGAGGAG
GAAGGAAGGACGGAAGCAAGGAAGGAAGGAAGGGCTGCTGGAGCCCAGTCACCCCGGGACCGTGGGCCGA
GGTGACTGCAGACCCTCCCAGGGAGGCTGTGCACAGACTGTCTTGAACATCCCAAATGCCACCGGAACCC
CAGCCCTTAGCTCCCCTCCCAGGCCTCTGT
